Addgene plasmid #132442: pZNF518B.1.0-gDNA
Purpose: CRISPR/Cas9 plasmid to create GFP fusion proteins
Depositing lab: Kevin White. Depositing organization: University of Chicago.
Backbone
  Vector backbone: pX330
  Backbone manufacturer: addgene ID: 42230
  Vector type: CRISPR
Growth in bacteria
  Bacterial resistance: Ampicillin, 100 μg/mL
  Growth temperature: 37°C
  Growth strain: DH5alpha
  Copy number: High Copy
Gene/Insert
  Gene/Insert name: ZNF518B
  gRNA/shRNA sequence: ACTGTTTACTTATTTGCCCT TGG
  Species: H. sapiens (human)
  Entrez Gene: ZNF518B
  Cloning method: Restriction Enzyme; 5′ cloning site BbsI (destroyed during cloning); 3′ cloning site BbsI (destroyed during cloning)
Terms and licenses: Academic/Nonprofit Terms; Industry Terms: Not Available to Industry
Depositor comments: gRNA sequence also includes uncloned PAM after the space
How to cite: pZNF518B.1.0-gDNA was a gift from Kevin White (Addgene plasmid # 132442 ; http://n2t.net/addgene:132442 ; RRID:Addgene_132442)
