[The description below was written by a language model from this plasmid's Addgene catalogue record and pLannotate feature annotations shown in this document.]
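Description:
pZNF518B.1.0-gDNA is a pX330-derived, all-in-one CRISPR/Cas9 plasmid for mammalian cells that carries a single guide RNA directed against the human ZNF518B gene. It is maintained in E. coli as a high-copy plasmid through a ColE1/pUC-type origin and selected with ampicillin via the β-lactamase (AmpR) cassette. The backbone also contains an f1 phage origin, a single annotated AAV2 inverted terminal repeat, and small bom and rop fragments, all of which are backbone remnants rather than functional parts of the payload.

Two expression units do the work. A human U6 RNA polymerase III promoter drives the guide RNA. The ZNF518B-specific spacer was inserted between two BbsI sites, which were destroyed in cloning, so that it lies directly upstream of the Streptococcus pyogenes gRNA scaffold. That scaffold is annotated across the plasmid's numbering origin. The PAM listed with the guide sequence in the record is part of the genomic target and is not present in the plasmid. The second unit expresses S. pyogenes Cas9, which the annotation software splits into N- and C-terminal portions although they are contiguous. It is transcribed from a hybrid promoter made of the CMV enhancer, the chicken β-actin promoter and a hybrid intron. Cas9 carries a C-terminal nucleoplasmin nuclear localization signal, and the unit ends in a bovine growth hormone polyadenylation signal.

The stated purpose is to create GFP fusion proteins. This plasmid encodes no GFP or homology arms, so it presumably supplies the targeted double-strand break at ZNF518B, with a separate donor template providing the tag. The record does not describe that donor or the position of the cut site within the gene.
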