Features (pLannotate 1.2.2; 18 found; start..end, strand, type, name):
     79..122     +  misc_RNA       gRNA scaffold (fragment): guide RNA scaffold for the Streptococcus pyogenes CRISPR/Cas9 system
    169..454     +  enhancer       CMV enhancer: human cytomegalovirus immediate early enhancer; contains an 18-bp deletion relative to the standard CMV enhancer
    456..732     +  promoter       chicken β-actin promoter: No description available
    733..960     +  intron         hybrid intron: hybrid between chicken β-actin (CBA) and minute virus of mice (MMV) introns (Gray et al., 2011)
   1098..2699    +  CDS            Cas9(N): N-terminal portion of Streptococcus pyogenes Cas9 (Zetsche et al., 2015)
   2700..5198    +  CDS            Cas9(C): C-terminal portion of Streptococcus pyogenes Cas9 (Zetsche et al., 2015)
   5199..5246    +  CDS            nucleoplasmin NLS: bipartite nuclear localization signal from nucleoplasmin
   5280..5391    +  polyA_signal   bGH poly(A) signal: bovine growth hormone polyadenylation signal
   5496..5636    +  repeat_region  AAV2 ITR: inverted terminal repeat of adeno-associated virus serotype 2 inverted
   5641..5692    -  misc_feature   bom (fragment): basis of mobility region from pBR322
   5711..6166    +  rep_origin     f1 ori (sequence partly withheld): f1 bacteriophage origin of replication; arrow indicates direction of (+) strand synthesis
   6167..6216    -  misc_feature   bom (fragment): basis of mobility region from pBR322
   6318..6353    -  CDS            rop (fragment): Rop protein, which maintains plasmids at low copy number; rop
   6448..6552    +  promoter       AmpR promoter: bla
   6553..7413    +  CDS            AmpR: β-lactamase; bla; confers resistance to ampicillin, carbenicillin, and related antibiotics
   7584..8172    +  rep_origin     ori: high-copy-number ColE1/pMB1/pBR322/pUC origin of replication
   8234..8474    +  promoter       U6 promoter: RNA polymerase III promoter for human U6 snRNA
   8504..72      +  misc_RNA       gRNA scaffold (across the origin): guide RNA scaffold for the Streptococcus pyogenes CRISPR/Cas9 system
>Addgene plasmid #132442 | pZNF518B.1.0-gDNA | addgene full sequence | sequence record 266776 | Addgene NGS Result
TAGAGCTAGAAATAGCAAGTTAAAATAAGGCTAGTCCGTTATCAACTTGAAAAAGTGGCACCGAGTCGGT
GCTTTTTTGTTTTAGAGCTAGAAATAGCAAGTTAAAATAAGGCTAGTCCGTTTTTAGCGCGTGCGCCAAT
TCTGCAGACAAATGGCTCTAGAGGTACCCGTTACATAACTTACGGTAAATGGCCCGCCTGGCTGACCGCC
CAACGACCCCCGCCCATTGACGTCAATAGTAACGCCAATAGGGACTTTCCATTGACGTCAATGGGTGGAG
TATTTACGGTAAACTGCCCACTTGGCAGTACATCAAGTGTATCATATGCCAAGTACGCCCCCTATTGACG
TCAATGACGGTAAATGGCCCGCCTGGCATTGTGCCCAGTACATGACCTTATGGGACTTTCCTACTTGGCA
GTACATCTACGTATTAGTCATCGCTATTACCATGGTCGAGGTGAGCCCCACGTTCTGCTTCACTCTCCCC
ATCTCCCCCCCCTCCCCACCCCCAATTTTGTATTTATTTATTTTTTAATTATTTTGTGCAGCGATGGGGG
CGGGGGNGGGGGGGGGCGCGCGCCAGGCGGGGCGGGGCGGGGCGAGGGGCGGGGCGGGGCGAGGCGGAGA
GGTGCGGCGGCAGCCAATCAGAGCGGCGCGCTCCGAAAGTTTCCTTTTATGGCGAGGCGGCGGCGGCGGC
GGCCCTATAAAAAGCGAAGCGCGCGGCGGGCGGGAGTCGCTGCGCGCTGCCTTCGCCCCGTGCCCCGCTC
CGCCGCCGCCTCGCGCCGCCCGCCCCGGCTCTGACTGACCGCGTTACTCCCACAGGTGAGCGGGCGGGAC
GGCCCTTCTCCTCCGGGCTGTAATTAGCTGAGCAAGAGGTAAGGGTTTAAGGGATGGTTGGTTGGTGGGG
TATTAATGTTTAATTACCTGGAGCACCTGCCTGAAATCACTTTTTTTCAGGTTGGACCGGTGCCACCATG
GACTATAAGGACCACGACGGAGACTACAAGGATCATGATATTGATTACAAAGACGATGACGATAAGATGG
CCCCAAAGAAGAAGCGGAAGGTCGGTATCCACGGAGTCCCAGCAGCCGACAAGAAGTACAGCATCGGCCT
GGACATCGGCACCAACTCTGTGGGCTGGGCCGTGATCACCGACGAGTACAAGGTGCCCAGCAAGAAATTC
AAGGTGCTGGGCAACACCGACCGGCACAGCATCAAGAAGAACCTGATCGGAGCCCTGCTGTTCGACAGCG
GCGAAACAGCCGAGGCCACCCGGCTGAAGAGAACCGCCAGAAGAAGATACACCAGACGGAAGAACCGGAT
CTGCTATCTGCAAGAGATCTTCAGCAACGAGATGGCCAAGGTGGACGACAGCTTCTTCCACAGACTGGAA
GAGTCCTTCCTGGTGGAAGAGGATAAGAAGCACGAGCGGCACCCCATCTTCGGCAACATCGTGGACGAGG
TGGCCTACCACGAGAAGTACCCCACCATCTACCACCTGAGAAAGAAACTGGTGGACAGCACCGACAAGGC
CGACCTGCGGCTGATCTATCTGGCCCTGGCCCACATGATCAAGTTCCGGGGCCACTTCCTGATCGAGGGC
GACCTGAACCCCGACAACAGCGACGTGGACAAGCTGTTCATCCAGCTGGTGCAGACCTACAACCAGCTGT
TCGAGGAAAACCCCATCAACGCCAGCGGCGTGGACGCCAAGGCCATCCTGTCTGCCAGACTGAGCAAGAG
CAGACGGCTGGAAAATCTGATCGCCCAGCTGCCCGGCGAGAAGAAGAATGGCCTGTTCGGAAACCTGATT
GCCCTGAGCCTGGGCCTGACCCCCAACTTCAAGAGCAACTTCGACCTGGCCGAGGATGCCAAACTGCAGC
TGAGCAAGGACACCTACGACGACGACCTGGACAACCTGCTGGCCCAGATCGGCGACCAGTACGCCGACCT
GTTTCTGGCCGCCAAGAACCTGTCCGACGCCATCCTGCTGAGCGACATCCTGAGAGTGAACACCGAGATC
ACCAAGGCCCCCCTGAGCGCCTCTATGATCAAGAGATACGACGAGCACCACCAGGACCTGACCCTGCTGA
AAGCTCTCGTGCGGCAGCAGCTGCCTGAGAAGTACAAAGAGATTTTCTTCGACCAGAGCAAGAACGGCTA
CGCCGGCTACATTGACGGCGGAGCCAGCCAGGAAGAGTTCTACAAGTTCATCAAGCCCATCCTGGAAAAG
ATGGACGGCACCGAGGAACTGCTCGTGAAGCTGAACAGAGAGGACCTGCTGCGGAAGCAGCGGACCTTCG
ACAACGGCAGCATCCCCCACCAGATCCACCTGGGAGAGCTGCACGCCATTCTGCGGCGGCAGGAAGATTT
TTACCCATTCCTGAAGGACAACCGGGAAAAGATCGAGAAGATCCTGACCTTCCGCATCCCCTACTACGTG
GGCCCTCTGGCCAGGGGAAACAGCAGATTCGCCTGGATGACCAGAAAGAGCGAGGAAACCATCACCCCCT
GGAACTTCGAGGAAGTGGTGGACAAGGGCGCTTCCGCCCAGAGCTTCATCGAGCGGATGACCAACTTCGA
TAAGAACCTGCCCAACGAGAAGGTGCTGCCCAAGCACAGCCTGCTGTACGAGTACTTCACCGTGTATAAC
GAGCTGACCAAAGTGAAATACGTGACCGAGGGAATGAGAAAGCCCGCCTTCCTGAGCGGCGAGCAGAAAA
AGGCCATCGTGGACCTGCTGTTCAAGACCAACCGGAAAGTGACCGTGAAGCAGCTGAAAGAGGACTACTT
CAAGAAAATCGAGTGCTTCGACTCCGTGGAAATCTCCGGCGTGGAAGATCGGTTCAACGCCTCCCTGGGC
ACATACCACGATCTGCTGAAAATTATCAAGGACAAGGACTTCCTGGACAATGAGGAAAACGAGGACATTC
TGGAAGATATCGTGCTGACCCTGACACTGTTTGAGGACAGAGAGATGATCGAGGAACGGCTGAAAACCTA
TGCCCACCTGTTCGACGACAAAGTGATGAAGCAGCTGAAGCGGCGGAGATACACCGGCTGGGGCAGGCTG
AGCCGGAAGCTGATCAACGGCATCCGGGACAAGCAGTCCGGCAAGACAATCCTGGATTTCCTGAAGTCCG
ACGGCTTCGCCAACAGAAACTTCATGCAGCTGATCCACGACGACAGCCTGACCTTTAAAGAGGACATCCA
GAAAGCCCAGGTGTCCGGCCAGGGCGATAGCCTGCACGAGCACATTGCCAATCTGGCCGGCAGCCCCGCC
ATTAAGAAGGGCATCCTGCAGACAGTGAAGGTGGTGGACGAGCTCGTGAAAGTGATGGGCCGGCACAAGC
CCGAGAACATCGTGATCGAAATGGCCAGAGAGAACCAGACCACCCAGAAGGGACAGAAGAACAGCCGCGA
GAGAATGAAGCGGATCGAAGAGGGCATCAAAGAGCTGGGCAGCCAGATCCTGAAAGAACACCCCGTGGAA
AACACCCAGCTGCAGAACGAGAAGCTGTACCTGTACTACCTGCAGAATGGGCGGGATATGTACGTGGACC
AGGAACTGGACATCAACCGGCTGTCCGACTACGATGTGGACCATATCGTGCCTCAGAGCTTTCTGAAGGA
CGACTCCATCGACAACAAGGTGCTGACCAGAAGCGACAAGAACCGGGGCAAGAGCGACAACGTGCCCTCC
GAAGAGGTCGTGAAGAAGATGAAGAACTACTGGCGGCAGCTGCTGAACGCCAAGCTGATTACCCAGAGAA
AGTTCGACAATCTGACCAAGGCCGAGAGAGGCGGCCTGAGCGAACTGGATAAGGCCGGCTTCATCAAGAG
ACAGCTGGTGGAAACCCGGCAGATCACAAAGCACGTGGCACAGATCCTGGACTCCCGGATGAACACTAAG
TACGACGAGAATGACAAGCTGATCCGGGAAGTGAAAGTGATCACCCTGAAGTCCAAGCTGGTGTCCGATT
TCCGGAAGGATTTCCAGTTTTACAAAGTGCGCGAGATCAACAACTACCACCACGCCCACGACGCCTACCT
GAACGCCGTCGTGGGAACCGCCCTGATCAAAAAGTACCCTAAGCTGGAAAGCGAGTTCGTGTACGGCGAC
TACAAGGTGTACGACGTGCGGAAGATGATCGCCAAGAGCGAGCAGGAAATCGGCAAGGCTACCGCCAAGT
ACTTCTTCTACAGCAACATCATGAACTTTTTCAAGACCGAGATTACCCTGGCCAACGGCGAGATCCGGAA
GCGGCCTCTGATCGAGACAAACGGCGAAACCGGGGAGATCGTGTGGGATAAGGGCCGGGATTTTGCCACC
GTGCGGAAAGTGCTGAGCATGCCCCAAGTGAATATCGTGAAAAAGACCGAGGTGCAGACAGGCGGCTTCA
GCAAAGAGTCTATCCTGCCCAAGAGGAACAGCGATAAGCTGATCGCCAGAAAGAAGGACTGGGACCCTAA
GAAGTACGGCGGCTTCGACAGCCCCACCGTGGCCTATTCTGTGCTGGTGGTGGCCAAAGTGGAAAAGGGC
AAGTCCAAGAAACTGAAGAGTGTGAAAGAGCTGCTGGGGATCACCATCATGGAAAGAAGCAGCTTCGAGA
AGAATCCCATCGACTTTCTGGAAGCCAAGGGCTACAAAGAAGTGAAAAAGGACCTGATCATCAAGCTGCC
TAAGTACTCCCTGTTCGAGCTGGAAAACGGCCGGAAGAGAATGCTGGCCTCTGCCGGCGAACTGCAGAAG
GGAAACGAACTGGCCCTGCCCTCCAAATATGTGAACTTCCTGTACCTGGCCAGCCACTATGAGAAGCTGA
AGGGCTCCCCCGAGGATAATGAGCAGAAACAGCTGTTTGTGGAACAGCACAAGCACTACCTGGACGAGAT
CATCGAGCAGATCAGCGAGTTCTCCAAGAGAGTGATCCTGGCCGACGCTAATCTGGACAAAGTGCTGTCC
GCCTACAACAAGCACCGGGATAAGCCCATCAGAGAGCAGGCCGAGAATATCATCCACCTGTTTACCCTGA
CCAATCTGGGAGCCCCTGCCGCCTTCAAGTACTTTGACACCACCATCGACCGGAAGAGGTACACCAGCAC
CAAAGAGGTGCTGGACGCCACCCTGATCCACCAGAGCATCACCGGCCTGTACGAGACACGGATCGACCTG
TCTCAGCTGGGAGGCGACAAAAGGCCGGCGGCCACGAAAAAGGCCGGCCAGGCAAAAAAGAAAAAGTAAG
AATTCCTAGAGCTCGCTGATCAGCCTCGACTGTGCCTTCTAGTTGCCAGCCATCTGTTGTTTGCCCCTCC
CCCGTGCCTTCCTTGACCCTGGAAGGTGCCACTCCCACTGTCCTTTCCTAATAAAATGAGGAAATTGCAT
CGCATTGTCTGAGTAGGTGTCATTCTATTCTGGGGGGTGGGGTGGGGCAGGACAGCAAGGGGGAGGATTG
GGAAGAGAATAGCAGGCATGCTGGGGAGCGGCCGCAGGAACCCCTAGTGATGGAGTTGGCCACTCCCTCT
CTGCGCGCTCGCTCGCTCACTGAGGCCGGGCGACCAAAGGTCGCCCGACGCCCGGGCTTTGCCCGGGCGG
CCTCAGTGAGCGAGCGAGCGCGCAGCTGCCTGCAGGGGCGCCTGATGCGGTATTTTCTCCTTACGCATCT
GTGCGGTATTTCACACCGCATA
[95 nt withheld, positions 5693-5787]
T
[46 nt withheld, positions 5789-5834]
C
[141 nt withheld, positions 5836-5976]
CCTTTGACGTTGGAGTCCACGTTCTTT
[37 nt withheld, positions 6004-6040]
ACTCTATCTCGGGCTATTCTTTTGATTTATAAGGGATTTTGCCGATTTCGGTCTATTGGTTAAAAAATGA
GCTGATTTAACAAAAATTTAACGCGAATTTTAACAAAATATTAACGTTTACAATTTTATGGTGCACTCTC
AGTACAATCTGCTCTGATGCCGCATAGTTAAGCCAGCCCCGACACCCGCCAACACCCGCTGACGCGCCCT
GACGGGCTTGTCTGCTCCCGGCATCCGCTTACAGACAAGCTGTGACCGTCTCCGGGAGCTGCATGTGTCA
GAGGTTTTCACCGTCATCACCGAAACGCGCGAGACGAAAGGGCCTCGTGATACGCCTATTTTTATAGGTT
AATGTCATGATAATAATGGTTTCTTAGACGTCAGGTGGCACTTTTCGGGGAAATGTGCGCGGAACCCCTA
TTTGTTTATTTTTCTAAATACATTCAAATATGTATCCGCTCATGAGACAATAACCCTGATAAATGCTTCA
ATAATATTGAAAAAGGAAGAGTATGAGTATTCAACATTTCCGTGTCGCCCTTATTCCCTTTTTTGCGGCA
TTTTGCCTTCCTGTTTTTGCTCACCCAGAAACGCTGGTGAAAGTAAAAGATGCTGAAGATCAGTTGGGTG
CACGAGTGGGTTACATCGAACTGGATCTCAACAGCGGTAAGATCCTTGAGAGTTTTCGCCCCGAAGAACG
TTTTCCAATGATGAGCACTTTTAAAGTTCTGCTATGTGGCGCGGTATTATCCCGTATTGACGCCGGGCAA
GAGCAACTCGGTCGCCGCATACACTATTCTCAGAATGACTTGGTTGAGTACTCACCAGTCACAGAAAAGC
ATCTTACGGATGGCATGACAGTAAGAGAATTATGCAGTGCTGCCATAACCATGAGTGATAACACTGCGGC
CAACTTACTTCTGACAACGATCGGAGGACCGAAGGAGCTAACCGCTTTTTTGCACAACATGGGGGATCAT
GTAACTCGCCTTGATCGTTGGGAACCGGAGCTGAATGAAGCCATACCAAACGACGAGCGTGACACCACGA
TGCCTGTAGCAATGGCAACAACGTTGCGCAAACTATTAACTGGCGAACTACTTACTCTAGCTTCCCGGCA
ACAATTAATAGACTGGATGGAGGCGGATAAAGTTGCAGGACCACTTCTGCGCTCGGCCCTTCCGGCTGGC
TGGTTTATTGCTGATAAATCTGGAGCCGGTGAGCGTGGAAGCCGCGGTATCATTGCAGCACTGGGGCCAG
ATGGTAAGCCCTCCCGTATCGTAGTTATCTACACGACGGGGAGTCAGGCAACTATGGATGAACGAAATAG
ACAGATCGCTGAGATAGGTGCCTCACTGATTAAGCATTGGTAACTGTCAGACCAAGTTTACTCATATATA
CTTTAGATTGATTTAAAACTTCATTTTTAATTTAAAAGGATCTAGGTGAAGATCCTTTTTGATAATCTCA
TGACCAAAATCCCTTAACGTGAGTTTTCGTTCCACTGAGCGTCAGACCCCGTAGAAAAGATCAAAGGATC
TTCTTGAGATCCTTTTTTTCTGCGCGTAATCTGCTGCTTGCAAACAAAAAAACCACCGCTACCAGCGGTG
GTTTGTTTGCCGGATCAAGAGCTACCAACTCTTTTTCCGAAGGTAACTGGCTTCAGCAGAGCGCAGATAC
CAAATACTGTTCTTCTAGTGTAGCCGTAGTTAGGCCACCACTTCAAGAACTCTGTAGCACCGCCTACATA
CCTCGCTCTGCTAATCCTGTTACCAGTGGCTGCTGCCAGTGGCGATAAGTCGTGTCTTACCGGGTTGGAC
TCAAGACGATAGTTACCGGATAAGGCGCAGCGGTCGGGCTGAACGGGGGGTTCGTGCACACAGCCCAGCT
TGGAGCGAACGACCTACACCGAACTGAGATACCTACAGCGTGAGCTATGAGAAAGCGCCACGCTTCCCGA
AGGGAGAAAGGCGGACAGGTATCCGGTAAGCGGCAGGGTCGGAACAGGAGAGCGCACGAGGGAGCTTCCA
GGGGGAAACGCCTGGTATCTTTATAGTCCTGTCGGGTTTCGCCACCTCTGACTTGAGCGTCGATTTTTGT
GATGCTCGTCAGGGGGGCGGAGCCTATGGAAAAACGCCAGCAACGCGGCCTTTTTACGGTTCCTGGCCTT
TTGCTGGCCTTTTGCTCACATGTGAGGGCCTATTTCCCATGATTCCTTCATATTTGCATATACGATACAA
GGCTGTTAGAGAGATAATTGGAATTAATTTGACTGTAAACACAAAGATATTAGTACAAAATACGTGACGT
AGAAAGTAATAATTTCTTGGGTAGTTTGCAGTTTTAAAATTATGTTTTAAAATGGACTATCATATGCTTA
CCGTAACTTGAAAGTATTTCGATTTCTTGGCTTTATATATCTTGTGGAAAGGACGAAACACCGACTGTTT
ACTTATTTGCCCTGTTT
